>Addgene plasmid #40359 | drebrin-YFP | addgene full sequence | sequence record 133084 | Addgene NGS result
ATATATGGAGTTCCGCGTTACATAACTTACGGTAAATGGCCCGCCTGGCTGACCGCCCAACGACCCCCGC
CCATTGACGTCAATAATGACGTATGTTCCCATAGTAACGCCAATAGGGACTTTCCATTGACGTCAATGGG
TGGAGTATTTACGGTAAACTGCCCACTTGGCAGTACATCAAGTGTATCATATGCCAAGTACGCCCCCTAT
TGACGTCAATGACGGTAAATGGCCCGCCTGGCATTATGCCCAGTACATGACCTTATGGGACTTTCCTACT
TGGCAGTACATCTACGTATTAGTCATCGCTATTACCATGGTGATGCGGTTTTGGCAGTACATCAATGGGC
GTGGATAGCGGTTTGACTCACGGGGATTTCCAAGTCTCCACCCCATTGACGTCAATGGGAGTTTGTTTTG
GCACCAAAATCAACGGGACTTTCCAAAATGTCGTAACAACTCCGCCCCATTGACGCAAATGGGCGGTAGG
CGTGTACGGTGGGAGGTCTATATAAGCAGAGCTGGTTTAGTGAACCGTCAGATCCGCTAGCGCTACCGGA
CTCAGATCTCGAGCTCAAGCTTCGAATTCATGGCCGGCGTCAGCTTCAGCGGCCACCGCCTGGAGCTGCT
GGCGGCTTACGAGGAGGTGATCCGAGAGGAGAGCGCGGCCGACTGGGCTCTGTACACATATGAAGATGGC
TCCGATGACCTCAAGCTTGCAGCATCAGGAGAAGGGGGCTTGCAGGAGCTTTCGGGACACTTTGAGAACC
AGAAGGTGATGTACGGCTTCTGCAGTGTCAAGGACTCCCAAGCTGCTCTGCCAAAATACGTGCTCATCAA
CTGGGTGGGCGAAGATGTGCCTGATGCCCGCAAGTGCGCTTGTGCCAGCCACGTGGCTAAGGTGGCGGAG
TTCTTCCAGGGTGTCGACGTGATCGTGAACGCCAGCAGCGTGGAAGACATAGACGCGGGTGCCATCGGGC
AGCGGCTCTCTAACGGGCTGGCGCGACTCTCCAGCCCTGTGCTGCACCGACTGCGGCTGCGAGAGGATGA
GAACGCAGAGCCCGTGGGCACCACCTACCAGAAGACGGATGCAGCTGTGGAAATGAAGCGGATTAACCGA
GAGCAGTTCTGGGAGCAGGCCAAGAAGGAAGAAGAGCTGCGGAAGGAGGAGGAGCGGAAGAAGGCCCTGG
ATGAGAGGCTCAGGTTCGAGCAGGAGCGGATGGAGCAGGAGCGGCAGGAGCAAGAGGAGCGCGAGCGGCG
CTACCGGGAGCGGGAGCAGCAGATCGAGGAGCACAGGAGGAAACAGCAGACTTTAGAAGCGGAAGAGGCC
AAGAGGCGGTTGAAGGAGCAGTCTATCTTTGGTGACCATCGGGATGAGGAGGAAGAGACCCACATGAAGA
AGTCAGAGTCGGAGGTGGAGGAGGCAGCAGCTATTATTGCCCAGCGGCCTGACAACCCAAGGGAGTTCTT
CAAGCAGCAGGAAAGAGTCGCATCGGCCTCTGCGGGCAGCTGTGATGTACCCTCGCCCTTCAACCATCGA
CCAGGCAGCCACCTGGACAGCCACCGGAGGATGGCGCCCACTCCCATCCCCACGCGGAGCCCGTCTGACT
CCAGCACCGCCTCCACCCCTGTCGCTGAGCAGATAGAGCGGGCCCTGGATGAGGTCACCTCCTCGCAGCC
TCCACCACTGCCACCGCCACCCCCACCAGCCCAAGAGACCCAGGAGCCCAGCCCCATCCTAGACAGTGAG
GAGACCAGAGCAGCAGCCCCTCAGGCCTGGGCCGGCCCCATGGAGGAGCCCCCTCAGGCACAGGCGCCTC
CCCGGGGGCCAGGCAGCCCTGCAGAGGACTTGATGTTCATGGAGTCTGCAGAGCAGGCTGTCCTGGCTGC
TCCCGTGGAGCCTGCCACAGCTGACGCCACGGAGATCCACGATGCAGCTGACACCATTGAAACTGACACT
GCCACTGCTGACACCACTGTTGCCAACAACGTACCCCCCGCCGCCACCAGCCTCATTGACCTATGGCCTG
GCAACGGGGAAGGGGCCTCCACACTCCAGGGTGAGCCCAGGGCCCCCACGCCACCCTCGGGTACTGAGGT
CACCCTGGCAGAGGTGCCCCTGCTGGATGAGGTGGCTCCGGAGCCACTGCTGCCAGCAGGCGAAGGCTGT
GCCACCCTTCTCAACTTTGATGAGCTGCCTGAGCCGCCAGCCACCTTCTGTGACCCAGAGGAAGTGGAAG
GGGAGCCCCTGGCTGCCCCCCAGACCCCAACTCTGCCCTCAGCCCTTGAGGAGCTGGAGCAAGAGCAGGA
GCCGGAGCCCCACCTGCTAACCAATGGCGAGACCACCCAGAAGGAGGGGACCCAGGCCAGTGAGGGGTAC
TTCAGTCAATCACAGGAGGAGGAGTTTGCCCAATCGGAAGAGCTCTGTGCCAAGGCTCCGCCTCCTGTGT
TCTACAACAAGCCTCCAGAGATCGACATCACATGCTGGGATGCAGACCCAGTTCCAGAAGAGGAGGAGGG
CTTCGAGGGTGGTGATTTCTCGACGGTACCGCGGGCCCGGGATCCACCGGTCGCCACCATGGTGAGCAAG
GGCGAGGAGCTGTTCACCGGGGTGGTGCCCATCCTGGTCGAGCTGGACGGCGACGTAAACGGCCACAAGT
TCAGCGTGTCCGGCGAGGGCGAGGGCGATGCCACCTACGGCAAGCTGACCCTGAAGTTCATCTGCACCAC
CGGCAAGCTGCCCGTGCCCTGGCCCACCCTCGTGACCACCTTCGGCTACGGCCTGCAGTGCTTCGCCCGC
TACCCCGACCACATGAAGCAGCACGACTTCTTCAAGTCCGCCATGCCCGAAGGCTACGTCCAGGAGCGCA
CCATCTTCTTCAAGGACGACGGCAACTACAAGACCCGCGCCGAGGTGAAGTTCGAGGGCGACACCCTGGT
GAACCGCATCGAGCTGAAGGGCATCGACTTCAAGGAGGACGGCAACATCCTGGGGCACAAGCTGGAGTAC
AACTACAACAGCCACAACGTCTATATCATGGCCGACAAGCAGAAGAACGGCATCAAGGTGAACTTCAAGA
TCCGCCACAACATCGAGGACGGCAGCGTGCAGCTCGCCGACCACTACCAGCAGAACACCCCCATCGGCGA
CGGCCCCGTGCTGCTGCCCGACAACCACTACCTGAGCTACCAGTCCGCCCTGAGCAAAGACCCCAACGAG
AAGCGCGATCACATGGTCCTGCTGGAGTTCGTGACCGCCGCCGGGATCACTCTCGGCATGGACGAGCTGT
ACAAGTAAAGCGGCCGCGACTCTAGATCATAATCAGCCATACCACATTTGTAGAGGTTTTACTTGCTTTA
AAAAACCTCCCACACCTCCCCCTGAACCTGAAACATAAAATGAATGCAATTGTTGTTGTTAACTTGTTTA
TTGCAGCTTATAATGGTTACAAATAAAGCAATAGCATCACAAATTTCACAAATAAAGCATTTTTTTCACT
GCATTCTAGTTGTGGTTTGTCCAAACTCATCAATGTATCTTAAGGCGTAAATTGTAAGCGTTAATATTTT
GTTAAAATTCGCGTTAAATTTTTGTTAAATCAGCTCATTTTTTAACCAATAGGCCGAAATCGGCAAAATC
CCTTATAAATCAAAAGAATAGACCGAGATAGGGT
[37 nt withheld, positions 3675-3711]
AAAGAACGTGGACTCCAACGTCAAAGG
[49 nt withheld, positions 3739-3787]
T
[91 nt withheld, positions 3789-3879]
G
[124 nt withheld, positions 3881-4004]
CAGGTGGCACTTTTCGGGGAAATGTGCGCGGAACCCCTATTTGTTTATTTTTCTAAATACATTCAAATAT
GTATCCGCTCATGAGACAATAACCCTGATAAATGCTTCAATAATATTGAAAAAGGAAGAGTCCTGAGGCG
GAAAGAACCAGCTGTGGAATGTGTGTCAGTTAGGGTGTGGAAAGTCCCCAGGCTCCCCAGCAGGCAGAAG
TATGCAAAGCATGCATCTCAATTAGTCAGCAACCAGGTGTGGAAAGTCCCCAGGCTCCCCAGCAGGCAGA
AGTATGCAAAGCATGCATCTCAATTAGTCAGCAACCATAGTCCCGCCCCTAACTCCGCCCATCCCGCCCC
TAACTCCGCCCAGTTCCGCCCATTCTCCGCCCCATGGCTGACTAATTTTTTTTATTTATGCAGAGGCCGA
GGCCGCCTCGGCCTCTGAGCTATTCCAGAAGTAGTGAGGAGGCTTTTTTGGAGGCCTAGGCTTTTGCAAA
GATCGATCAAGAGACAGGATGAGGATCGTTTCGCATGATTGAACAAGATGGATTGCACGCAGGTTCTCCG
GCCGCTTGGGTGGAGAGGCTATTCGGCTATGACTGGGCACAACAGACAATCGGCTGCTCTGATGCCGCCG
TGTTCCGGCTGTCAGCGCAGGGGCGCCCGGTTCTTTTTGTCAAGACCGACCTGTCCGGTGCCCTGAATGA
ACTGCAAGACGAGGCAGCGCGGCTATCGTGGCTGGCCACGACGGGCGTTCCTTGCGCAGCTGTGCTCGAC
GTTGTCACTGAAGCGGGAAGGGACTGGCTGCTATTGGGCGAAGTGCCGGGGCAGGATCTCCTGTCATCTC
ACCTTGCTCCTGCCGAGAAAGTATCCATCATGGCTGATGCAATGCGGCGGCTGCATACGCTTGATCCGGC
TACCTGCCCATTCGACCACCAAGCGAAACATCGCATCGAGCGAGCACGTACTCGGATGGAAGCCGGTCTT
GTCGATCAGGATGATCTGGACGAAGAGCATCAGGGGCTCGCGCCAGCCGAACTGTTCGCCAGGCTCAAGG
CGAGCATGCCCGACGGCGAGGATCTCGTCGTGACCCATGGCGATGCCTGCTTGCCGAATATCATGGTGGA
AAATGGCCGCTTTTCTGGATTCATCGACTGTGGCCGGCTGGGTGTGGCGGACCGCTATCAGGACATAGCG
TTGGCTACCCGTGATATTGCTGAAGAGCTTGGCGGCGAATGGGCTGACCGCTTCCTCGTGCTTTACGGTA
TCGCCGCTCCCGATTCGCAGCGCATCGCCTTCTATCGCCTTCTTGACGAGTTCTTCTGAGCGGGACTCTG
GGGTTCGAAATGACCGACCAAGCGACGCCCAACCTGCCATCACGAGATTTCGATTCCACCGCCGCCTTCT
ATGAAAGGTTGGGCTTCGGAATCGTTTTCCGGGACGCCGGCTGGATGATCCTCCAGCGCGGGGATCTCAT
GCTGGAGTTCTTCGCCCACCCTAGGGGGAGGCTAACTGAAACACGGAAGGAGACAATACCGGAAGGAACC
CGCGCTATGACGGCAATAAAAAGACAGAATAAAACGCACGGTGTTGGGTCGTTTGTTCATAAACGCGGGG
TTCGGTCCCAGGGCTGGCACTCTGTCGATACCCCACCGAGACCCCATTGGGGCCAATACGCCCGCGTTTC
TTCCTTTTCCCCACCCCACCCCCCAAGTTCGGGTGAAGGCCCAGGGCTCGCAGCCAACGTCGGGGCGGCA
GGCCCTGCCATAGCCTCAGGTTACTCATATATACTTTAGATTGATTTAAAACTTCATTTTTAATTTAAAA
GGATCTAGGTGAAGATCCTTTTTGATAATCTCATGACCAAAATCCCTTAACGTGAGTTTTCGTTCCACTG
AGCGTCAGACCCCGTAGAAAAGATCAAAGGATCTTCTTGAGATCCTTTTTTTCTGCGCGTAATCTGCTGC
TTGCAAACAAAAAAACCACCGCTACCAGCGGTGGTTTGTTTGCCGGATCAAGAGCTACCAACTCTTTTTC
CGAAGGTAACTGGCTTCAGCAGAGCGCAGATACCAAATACTGTTCTTCTAGTGTAGCCGTAGTTAGGCCA
CCACTTCAAGAACTCTGTAGCACCGCCTACATACCTCGCTCTGCTAATCCTGTTACCAGTGGCTGCTGCC
AGTGGCGATAAGTCGTGTCTTACCGGGTTGGACTCAAGACGATAGTTACCGGATAAGGCGCAGCGGTCGG
GCTGAACGGGGGGTTCGTGCACACAGCCCAGCTTGGAGCGAACGACCTACACCGAACTGAGATACCTACA
GCGTGAGCTATGAGAAAGCGCCACGCTTCCCGAAGGGAGAAAGGCGGACAGGTATCCGGTAAGCGGCAGG
GTCGGAACAGGAGAGCGCACGAGGGAGCTTCCAGGGGGAAACGCCTGGTATCTTTATAGTCCTGTCGGGT
TTCGCCACCTCTGACTTGAGCGTCGATTTTTGTGATGCTCGTCAGGGGGGCGGAGCCTATGGAAAAACGC
CAGCAACGCGGCCTTTTTACGGTTCCTGGCCTTTTGCTGGCCTTTTGCTCACATGTTCTTTCCTGCGTTA
TCCCCTGATTCTGTGGATAACCGTATTACCGCCATGCATTAGTTATTAATAGTAATCAATTACGGGGTCA
TTAGTTCATAGCCC
Features (pLannotate 1.2.2; 17 found; start..end, strand, type, name):
     16..319     +  enhancer       CMV enhancer: human cytomegalovirus immediate early enhancer
    320..523     +  promoter       CMV promoter: human cytomegalovirus (CMV) immediate early promoter
    546..589     +  misc_feature   MCS (fragment): multiple cloning site
    590..2536    +  CDS            DBN1: DREB_HUMAN - Also known as D0S117E. Experimental evidence at protein level: Swiss-Prot protein existence level 1. Actin cytoskeleton-organizing protein that plays a role in the formation of cell projections (PubMed:20215400). Required for actin polymerization at immunological synapses (IS) and for the recruitment of the chemokine receptor CXCR4 to IS (PubMed:20215400). Plays a role in dendritic spine morphogenesis and organization, including the localization of the dopamine receptor DRD1 to the dendritic spines (By similarity). Involved in memory-related synaptic plasticity in the hippocampus
   2540..2571    +  misc_feature   MCS (fragment): multiple cloning site
   2579..3298    +  CDS            EYFP: enhanced YFP mammalian codon-optimized
   3315..3398    +  CDS            large T antigen (fragment): large T antigen from SV40 (simian virus 40)
   3421..3542    +  polyA_signal   SV40 poly(A) signal: SV40 polyadenylation signal
   3576..4004    -  rep_origin     f1 ori (sequence partly withheld): f1 bacteriophage origin of replication; arrow indicates direction of (+) strand synthesis
   4031..4135    +  promoter       AmpR promoter: bla
   4137..4494    +  promoter       SV40 promoter: SV40 enhancer and early promoter
   4529..5323    +  CDS            NeoR/KanR: aminoglycoside phosphotransferase from Tn5; aph(3')-II (or nptII); confers resistance to neomycin, kanamycin, and G418 (Geneticin®)
   5344..5496    +  CDS            ble (fragment): BLE_KLEPN - Experimental evidence at protein level: Swiss-Prot protein existence level 1. Binding protein with a strong affinity to the bleomycin family of antibiotics. Binds to CL990; an antimitotic-antibiotic compound. From Klebsiella pneumoniae.
   5555..5602    +  polyA_signal   HSV TK poly(A) signal: herpes simplex virus thymidine kinase polyadenylation signal (Cole and Stacy, 1985)
   5693..5709    -  polyA_signal   bGH poly(A) signal (fragment): bovine growth hormone polyadenylation signal
   5931..6519    +  rep_origin     ori: high-copy-number ColE1/pMB1/pBR322/pUC origin of replication
   6634..6678    +  enhancer       CMV enhancer (fragment): human cytomegalovirus immediate early enhancer
