[The description below was written by a language model from this plasmid's Addgene catalogue record and pLannotate feature annotations shown in this document.]
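Description:
drebrin-YFP is a eukaryotic expression plasmid encoding human drebrin E2 (DBN1), an F-actin-binding protein that organises the actin cytoskeleton and contributes to cell projections and dendritic spines. The protein is fused at its C terminus to enhanced YFP. The catalogue lists the backbone as Clontech EYFP-N1, with the drebrin cDNA cloned between BamHI and XhoI sites, both retained, so that it reads in frame into the backbone-encoded EYFP. The 6,678 nt sequenced record fits this N1-type layout. The DBN1 coding sequence is flanked by remnants of the multiple cloning site and is followed by EYFP and an SV40 polyadenylation signal.

The catalogue fields and the sequence annotation disagree on one point. The entry gives the vector type as chick expression, names a chick β-actin promoter with CMV enhancer, and describes a backbone modification relating to pcLINK, a pCAβ derivative. The feature table instead shows the CMV immediate-early enhancer and promoter directly upstream of the insert, with no β-actin promoter annotated. The sequenced plasmid therefore looks like a standard CMV-driven EYFP-N1 construct, and the pcLINK details may belong to a related vector.

The plasmid replicates in bacteria from a high-copy ColE1/pUC origin and is selected with kanamycin. It also carries an f1 origin. The Tn5 NeoR/KanR gene sits behind both a bacterial promoter and the SV40 early promoter, and it ends in an HSV TK polyadenylation signal, so it can also confer G418 resistance in transfected cells. The other short annotated fragments are probably backbone remnants or spurious matches. According to the associated publication, the construct was used to study how drebrin, targeted by the microtubule plus-tip protein EB3, contributes to neurite formation, and the fluorescent fusion suits imaging of drebrin localisation.
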