Addgene plasmid #40359: drebrin-YFP
Depositing lab: Phillip Gordon-Weeks. Depositing organization: King's College London. Publication: Targeting of the F-actin-binding protein drebrin by the microtubule plus-tip protein EB3 is required for neuritogenesis. Geraldo S, Khanzada UK, Parsons M, Chilton JK, Gordon-Weeks PR. Nat Cell Biol. 2008 Oct;10(10):1181-9. Epub 2008 Sep 21. 10.1038/ncb1778 PubMed 18806788.
Backbone
  Vector backbone: EYFP-N1
  Backbone manufacturer: Clontech
  Modifications to backbone: pcLINK is derived from pCAbeta (Doug Martin lab - Fukuchi et al., 1993) in which the beta-gal sequence NotI-ClaI has been removed and the MCS sequence GGCCGTCTCAGGCCGCCCGGGCGGATCCATTTAAATCTCGAGACT AGTATCGAT (XmaI-SmaI-BamHI-DraI-XhoI-SpeI-ClaI) was inserted.
  Vector type: chick expression
Growth in bacteria
  Bacterial resistance: Kanamycin, 50 μg/mL
  Growth temperature: 37°C
  Growth strain: DH5alpha
  Copy number: Unknown
Gene/Insert
  Gene/Insert name: drebrin E2
  Species: H. sapiens (human)
  Entrez Gene: DBN1 (a.k.a. D0S117E)
  Promoter: chick B-actin promoter with CMV enhancer
  Tag / fusion protein: eYFP (C terminal on backbone)
  Cloning method: Restriction Enzyme; 5′ cloning site BamHI (not destroyed); 3′ cloning site XhoI (not destroyed)
  Sequencing primers: 5′ NA; 3′ EGFP-N
Terms and licenses: Academic/Nonprofit Terms; Industry Terms: Not Available to Industry
How to cite: drebrin-YFP was a gift from Phillip Gordon-Weeks (Addgene plasmid # 40359 ; http://n2t.net/addgene:40359 ; RRID:Addgene_40359)
