>Addgene plasmid #40359 | drebrin-YFP | addgene partial sequence | sequence record 60056 | EGFP-N 5'-CGTCGCCGTCCAGCTCGACCAG-3'
ACCATGGTGGCGACCGGTGGATCCCGGGCCCGCGGTACCGTCGAGAAATCACCACCCTCGAAGCCCTCCT
CCTCTTCTGGAACTGGGTCTGCATCCCAGCATGTGATGTCGATCTCTGGAGGCTTGTTGTAGAACACAGG
AGGCGGAGCCTTGGCACAGAGCTCTTCCGATTGGGCAAACTCCTCCTCCTGTGATTGACTGAAGTACCCC
TCACTGGCCTGGGTCCCCTCCTTCTGGGTGGTCTCGCCATTGGTTAGCAGGTGGGGCTCCGGCTCCTGCT
CTTGCTCCAGCTCCTCAAGGGCTGAGGGCAGAGTTGGGGTCTGGGGGGCAGCCAGGGGCTCCCCTTCCAC
TTCCTCTGGGTCACAGAAGGTGGCTGGCGGCTCAGGCAGCTCATCAAAGTTGAGAAGGGTGGCACAGCCT
TCGCCTGCTGGCAGCAGTGGCTCCGGAGCCACCTCATCCAGCAGGGGCACCTCTGCCAGGGTGACCTCAG
TACCCGAGGGTGGCGTGGGGGCCCTGGGCTCACCCTGGAGTGTGGAGGCCCCTTCCCCGTTGCCAGGCCA
TAGGTCAATGAGGCTGGTGGCGGCGGGGGGTACGTTGTTGGCAACAGTGGTGTCAGCAGTGGCAGTGTCA
GTTTCAATGGTGTCAGCTGCATCGTGGATCTCCGTGGCGTCAGCTGTGGCAGGCTCCACGGGAGCAGCCA
GGACAGCCTGCTCTGCAGACTCCATGAACATCAAGTCCTCTGCAGGGCTGCCTGGCCCCCGGGGAGGCGC
CTGTGCCTGAGGGGGCTCCTCCATGGGGCCGGCCCAGGCCTG
